>Addgene plasmid #160935 | plIVMD163 | addgene full sequence | sequence record 317191 | Addgene NGS Result
TTATTTTTTGCTTTTTCTCTTGAGGTCACATGATCGCAAAATGGCAAATGGCACGTGAAGCTGTCGATAT
TGGGGAACTGTGGTGGTTGGCAAATGACTAATTAAGTTAGTCAAGGCGCCATCCTCATGAAAACTGTGTA
ACATAATAACCGAAGTGTCGAAAAGGTGGCACCTTGTCCAATTGAACACGCTCGATGAAAAAAATAAGAT
ATATATAAGGTTAAGTAAAGCGTCTGTTAGAAAGGAAGTTTTTCCTTTTTCTTGCTCTCTTGTCTTTTCA
TCTACTATTTCCTTCGTGTAATACAGGGTCGTCAGATACATAGATACAATTCTATTACCCCCATCCATAC
TCTAGAATGCTAGCCGTTAAAATGGCTTCTAACTTTACTCAGTTCGTTCTCGTCGACAATGGCGGAACTG
GCGACGTGACTGTCGCCCCAAGCAACTTCGCTAACGGGATCGCTGAATGGATCAGCTCTAACTCGCGTTC
ACAGGCTTACAAAGTAACCTGTAGCGTTCGTCAGAGCTCTGCGCAGAATCGCAAATACACCATCAAAGTC
GAGGTGCCTAAAGGCGCCTGGCGTTCGTACTTAAATATGGAACTAACCATTCCAATTTTCGCCACGAATT
CCGACTGCGAGCTTATTGTTAAGGCAATGCAAGGTCTCCTAAAAGATGGAAACCCGATTCCCTCAGCAAT
CGCAGCAAACTCCGGCATCTACGCGGATCCACCGGTCGCCACCACAAGTTTGTACAAAAAAGCAGGCTAC
AAAATGGTGAGCAAGGGCGAGGAGGATAACATGGCCATCATCAAGGAGTTCATGCGCTTCAAGGTGCACA
TGGAGGGCTCCGTGAACGGCCACGAGTTCGAGATCGAGGGCGAGGGCGAGGGCCGCCCCTACGAGGGCAC
CCAGACCGCCAAGCTGAAGGTGACCAAGGGTGGCCCCCTGCCCTTCGCCTGGGACATCCTGTCCCCTCAG
TTCATGTACGGCTCCAAGGCCTACGTGAAGCACCCCGCCGACATCCCCGACTACTTGAAGCTGTCCTTCC
CCGAGGGCTTCAAGTGGGAGCGCGTGATGAACTTCGAGGACGGCGGCGTGGTGACCGTGACCCAGGACTC
CTCCCTGCAGGACGGCGAGTTCATCTACAAGGTGAAGCTGCGCGGCACCAACTTCCCCTCCGACGGCCCC
GTAATGCAGAAGAAGACCATGGGCTGGGAGGCCTCCTCCGAGCGGATGTACCCCGAGGACGGCGCCCTGA
AGGGCGAGATCAAGCAGAGGCTGAAGCTGAAGGACGGCGGCCACTACGACGCTGAGGTCAAGACCACCTA
CAAGGCCAAGAAGCCCGTGCAGCTGCCCGGCGCCTACAACGTCAACATCAAGTTGGACATCACCTCCCAC
AACGAGGACTACACCATCGTGGAACAGTACGAACGCGCCGAGGGCCGCCACTCCACCGGCGGCATGGACG
AGCTGTACAAGAACCCAGCTTTCTTGTACAAAGTGGTTTCAAGAGGGCCCTTCGAACATCATCACCATCA
CCATTAAATCGATACCGTCGACGATCCTACGGTACTTATTGCCAAGAAAGCACGAGCATCAGCCGTGCCT
CCAGGTCGAATCTTCAAACTCGAGTCATGTAATTAGTTATGTCACGCTTACATTCACGCCCTCCCCCCAC
ATCCGCTCTAACCGAAAAGGAAGGAGTTAGACAACCTGAAGTCTAGGTCCCTATTTATTTTTTTATAGTT
ATGTTAGTATTAAGAACGTTATTTATATTTCAAATTTTTCTTTTTTTTCTGTACAGACGCGTGTACGCAT
GTAACATTATACTGAAAACCTTGCTTGAGAAGGTTTTGGGACGCTCGAAGGCTTTAATTTGCGGCCGGTA
CCCAATTCGCCCTATAGTGAGTCGTATTACGCGCGCTCACTGGCCGTCGTTTTACAACGTCGTGACTGGG
AAAACCCTGGCGTTACCCAACTTAATCGCCTTGCAGCACATCCCCCTTTCGCCAGCTGGCGTAATAGCGA
AGAGGCCCGCACCGATCGCCCTTCCCAACAGTTGCGCAGCCTGAATGGCGAATGG
[124 nt withheld, positions 2086-2209]
C
[91 nt withheld, positions 2211-2301]
A
[49 nt withheld, positions 2303-2351]
CCTTTGACGTTGGAGTCCACGTTCTTT
[37 nt withheld, positions 2379-2415]
ACCCTATCTCGGTCTATTCTTTTGATTTATAAGGGATTTTGCCGATTTCGGCCTATTGGTTAAAAAATGA
GCTGATTTAACAAAAATTTAACGCGAATTTTAACAAAATATTAACGCTTACAATTTCCTGATGCGGTATT
TTCTCCTTACGCATCTGTGCGGTATTTCACACCGCATAGGGTAATAACTGATATAATTAAATTGAAGCTC
TAATTTGTGAGTTTAGTATACATGCATTTACTTATAATACAGTTTTTTAGTTTTGCTGGCCGCATCTTCT
CAAATATGCTTCCCAGCCTGCTTTTCTGTAACGTTCACCCTCTACCTTAGCATCCCTTCCCTTTGCAAAT
AGTCCTCTTCCAACAATAATAATGTCAGATCCTGTAGAGACCACATCATCCACGGTTCTATACTGTTGAC
CCAATGCGTCTCCCTTGTCATCTAAACCCACACCGGGTGTCATAATCAACCAATCGTAACCTTCATCTCT
TCCACCCATGTCTCTTTGAGCAATAAAGCCGATAACAAAATCTTTGTCGCTCTTCGCAATGTCAACAGTA
CCCTTAGTATATTCTCCAGTAGATAGGGAGCCCTTGCATGACAATTCTGCTAACATCAAAAGGCCTCTAG
GTTCCTTTGTTACTTCTTCTGCCGCCTGCTTCAAACCGCTAACAATACCTGGGCCCACCACACCGTGTGC
ATTCGTAATGTCTGCCCATTCTGCTATTCTGTATACACCCGCAGAGTACTGCAATTTGACTGTATTACCA
ATGTCAGCAAATTTTCTGTCTTCGAAGAGTAAAAAATTGTACTTGGCGGATAATGCCTTTAGCGGCTTAA
CTGTGCCCTCCATGGAAAAATCAGTCAAGATATCCACATGTGTTTTTAGTAAACAAATTTTGGGACCTAA
TGCTTCAACTAACTCCAGTAATTCCTTGGTGGTACGAACATCCAATGAAGCACACAAGTTTGTTTGCTTT
TCGTGCATGATATTAAATAGCTTGGCAGCAACAGGACTAGGATGAGTAGCAGCACGTTCCTTATATGTAG
CTTTCGACATGATTTATCTTCGTTTCCTGCAGGTTTTTGTTCTGTGCAGTTGGGTTAAGAATACTGGGCA
ATTTCATGTTTCTTCAACACTACATATGCGTATATATACCAATCTAAGTCTGTGCTCCTTCCTTCGTTCT
TCCTTCTGTTCGGAGATTACCGAATCAAAAAAATTTCAAGGAAACCGAAATCAAAAAAAAGAATAAAAAA
AAAATGATGAATTGAAAAGGTGGTATGGTGCACTCTCAGTACAATCTGCTCTGATGCCGCATAGTTAAGC
CAGCCCCGACACCCGCCAACACCCGCTGACGCGCCCTGACGGGCTTGTCTGCTCCCGGCATCCGCTTACA
GACAAGCTGTGACCGTCTCCGGGAGCTGCATGTGTCAGAGGTTTTCACCGTCATCACCGAAACGCGCGAG
ACGAAAGGGCCTCGTGATACGCCTATTTTTATAGGTTAATGTCATGATAATAATGGTTTCTTAGACGGAT
CGCTTGCCTGTAACTTACACGCGCCTCGTATCTTTTAATGATGGAATAATTTGGGAATTTACTCTGTGTT
TATTTATTTTTATGTTTTGTATTTGGATTTTAGAAAGTAAATAAAGAAGGTAGAAGAGTTACGGAATGAA
GAAAAAAAAATAAACAAAGGTTTAAAAAATTTCAACAAAAAGCGTACTTTACATATATATTTATTAGACA
AGAAAAGCAGATTAAATAGATATACATTCGATTAACGATAAGTAAAATGTAAAATCACAGGATTTTCGTG
TGTGGTCTTCTACACAGACAAGATGAAACAATTCGGCATTAATACCTGAGAGCAGGAAGAGCAAGATAAA
AGGTAGTATTTGTTGGCGATCCCCCTAGAGTCTTTTACATCTTCGGAAAACAAAAACTATTTTTTCTTTA
ATTTCTTTTTTTACTTTCTATTTTTAATTTATATATTTATATTAAAAAATTTAAATTATAATTATTTTTA
TAGCACGTGATGAAAAGGACCCAGGTGGCACTTTTCGGGGAAATGTGCGCGGAACCCCTATTTGTTTATT
TTTCTAAATACATTCAAATATGTATCCGCTCATGAGACAATAACCCTGATAAATGCTTCAATAATATTGA
AAAAGGAAGAGTATGAGTATTCAACATTTCCGTGTCGCCCTTATTCCCTTTTTTGCGGCATTTTGCCTTC
CTGTTTTTGCTCACCCAGAAACGCTGGTGAAAGTAAAAGATGCTGAAGATCAGTTGGGTGCACGAGTGGG
TTACATCGAACTGGATCTCAACAGCGGTAAGATCCTTGAGAGTTTTCGCCCCGAAGAACGTTTTCCAATG
ATGAGCACTTTTAAAGTTCTGCTATGTGGCGCGGTATTATCCCGTATTGACGCCGGGCAAGAGCAACTCG
GTCGCCGCATACACTATTCTCAGAATGACTTGGTTGAGTACTCACCAGTCACAGAAAAGCATCTTACGGA
TGGCATGACAGTAAGAGAATTATGCAGTGCTGCCATAACCATGAGTGATAACACTGCGGCCAACTTACTT
CTGACAACGATCGGAGGACCGAAGGAGCTAACCGCTTTTTTGCACAACATGGGGGATCATGTAACTCGCC
TTGATCGTTGGGAACCGGAGCTGAATGAAGCCATACCAAACGACGAGCGTGACACCACGATGCCTGTAGC
AATGGCAACAACGTTGCGCAAACTATTAACTGGCGAACTACTTACTCTAGCTTCCCGGCAACAATTAATA
GACTGGATGGAGGCGGATAAAGTTGCAGGACCACTTCTGCGCTCGGCCCTTCCGGCTGGCTGGTTTATTG
CTGATAAATCTGGAGCCGGTGAGCGTGGGTCTCGCGGTATCATTGCAGCACTGGGGCCAGATGGTAAGCC
CTCCCGTATCGTAGTTATCTACACGACGGGGAGTCAGGCAACTATGGATGAACGAAATAGACAGATCGCT
GAGATAGGTGCCTCACTGATTAAGCATTGGTAACTGTCAGACCAAGTTTACTCATATATACTTTAGATTG
ATTTAAAACTTCATTTTTAATTTAAAAGGATCTAGGTGAAGATCCTTTTTGATAATCTCATGACCAAAAT
CCCTTAACGTGAGTTTTCGTTCCACTGAGCGTCAGACCCCGTAGAAAAGATCAAAGGATCTTCTTGAGAT
CCTTTTTTTCTGCGCGTAATCTGCTGCTTGCAAACAAAAAAACCACCGCTACCAGCGGTGGTTTGTTTGC
CGGATCAAGAGCTACCAACTCTTTTTCCGAAGGTAACTGGCTTCAGCAGAGCGCAGATACCAAATACTGT
TCTTCTAGTGTAGCCGTAGTTAGGCCACCACTTCAAGAACTCTGTAGCACCGCCTACATACCTCGCTCTG
CTAATCCTGTTACCAGTGGCTGCTGCCAGTGGCGATAAGTCGTGTCTTACCGGGTTGGACTCAAGACGAT
AGTTACCGGATAAGGCGCAGCGGTCGGGCTGAACGGGGGGTTCGTGCACACAGCCCAGCTTGGAGCGAAC
GACCTACACCGAACTGAGATACCTACAGCGTGAGCTATGAGAAAGCGCCACGCTTCCCGAAGGGAGAAAG
GCGGACAGGTATCCGGTAAGCGGCAGGGTCGGAACAGGAGAGCGCACGAGGGAGCTTCCAGGGGGAAACG
CCTGGTATCTTTATAGTCCTGTCGGGTTTCGCCACCTCTGACTTGAGCGTCGATTTTTGTGATGCTCGTC
AGGGGGGCGGAGCCTATGGAAAAACGCCAGCAACGCGGCCTTTTTACGGTTCCTGGCCTTTTGCTGGCCT
TTTGCTCACATGTTCTTTCCTGCGTTATCCCCTGATTCTGTGGATAACCGTATTACCGCCTTTGAGTGAG
CTGATACCGCTCGCCGCAGCCGAACGACCGAGCGCAGCGAGTCAGTGAGCGAGGAAGCGGAAGAGCGCCC
AATACGCAAACCGCCTCTCCCCGCGCGTTGGCCGATTCATTAATGCAGCTGGCACGACAGGTTTCCCGAC
TGGAAAGCGGGCAGTGAGCGCAACGCAATTAATGTGAGTTAGCTCACTCATTAGGCACCCCAGGCTTTAC
ACTTTATGCTTCCGGCTCGTATGTTGTGTGGAATTGTGAGCGGATAACAATTTCACACAGGAAACAGCTA
TGACCATGATTACGCCAAGCGCGCAATTAACCCTCACTAAAGGGAACAAAAGCTGGAGCTCCGGATGCAA
GGGTTCGAATCCCTTAGCTCTCA
Features (pLannotate 1.2.2; 23 found; start..end, strand, type, name):
      1..350     +  promoter       MET17 promoter: S. cerevisiae MET17; expression is repressed by methionine; MET15; MET25
    372..722     +  CDS            CAPSD_BPMS2 (fragment): Experimental evidence at protein level: Swiss-Prot protein existence level 1. Acts as a translational repressor of viral replicase synthesis late in infection. This latter function is the result of capsid protein interaction with an RNA hairpin which contains the replicase ribosome-binding site. From Escherichia phage MS2 (Bacteriophage MS2).
    744..768     +  protein_bind   attB1: mutant version of attB; recombination site for the Gateway® BP reaction BP Clonase™
    774..1481    +  CDS            mCherry: mCherry is a basic (constitutively fluorescent) red fluorescent protein published in 2004, derived from Discosoma sp.. It is reported to be a very rapidly-maturing monomer with low acid sensitivity.
   1483..1507    -  protein_bind   attB2: mutant version of attB; recombination site for the Gateway® BP reaction BP Clonase™
   1635..1882    +  terminator     CYC1 terminator: S. cerevisiae CYC1; transcription terminator for CYC1
   1901..1919    -  promoter       T7 promoter: promoter for bacteriophage T7 RNA polymerase
   1927..2082    +  CDS            lacZα (fragment): LacZα fragment of β-galactosidase; lacZ fragment
   2086..2514    +  rep_origin     f1 ori (sequence partly withheld): f1 bacteriophage origin of replication; arrow indicates direction of (+) strand synthesis
   2542..2593    -  misc_feature   bom (fragment): basis of mobility region from pBR322
   2672..3475    -  CDS            URA3: orotidine-5'-phosphate decarboxylase, required for uracil biosynthesis; S. cerevisiae URA3; yeast auxotrophic marker, counterselectable with 5-fluoroorotic acid (5-FOA)
   3476..3691    -  promoter       URA3 promoter: S. cerevisiae URA3
   3699..3748    -  misc_feature   bom (fragment): basis of mobility region from pBR322
   3850..3885    -  CDS            rop (fragment): Rop protein, which maintains plasmids at low copy number; rop
   3953..4456    -  misc_feature   CEN/ARS: S. cerevisiae CEN6 centromere fused to an autonomously replicating sequence
   4493..4597    +  promoter       AmpR promoter: bla
   4598..5458    +  CDS            AmpR: β-lactamase; bla; confers resistance to ampicillin, carbenicillin, and related antibiotics
   5629..6217    +  rep_origin     ori: high-copy-number ColE1/pMB1/pBR322/pUC origin of replication
   6400..6492    +  CDS            lacI (fragment): lac repressor; lacI; The lac repressor binds to the lac operator to inhibit transcription in E. coli. This inhibition can be relieved by adding lactose or isopropyl-β-D-thiogalactopyranoside (IPTG).
   6505..6526    +  protein_bind   CAP binding site: CAP binding activates transcription in the presence of cAMP. E. coli catabolite activator protein
   6541..6571    +  promoter       lac promoter: promoter for the E. coli lac operon
   6579..6595    +  protein_bind   lac operator: The lac repressor binds to the lac operator to inhibit transcription in E. coli. This inhibition can be relieved by adding lactose or isopropyl-β-D-thiogalactopyranoside (IPTG). lac repressor encoded by lacI
   6640..6658    +  promoter       T3 promoter: promoter for bacteriophage T3 RNA polymerase
