[The description below was written by a language model from this plasmid's Addgene catalogue record and pLannotate feature annotations shown in this document.]
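Description:
plIVMD163 is a yeast expression shuttle plasmid built on the plIVMD156 backbone for in vivo mRNA display of mCherry in Saccharomyces cerevisiae. It carries a CEN/ARS element (CEN6 fused to an autonomously replicating sequence) for stable, low-copy maintenance in yeast and the URA3 marker with its own promoter for selection by uracil prototrophy, with 5-FOA counterselection possible. For propagation in E. coli it has a high-copy ColE1/pUC-type origin and an ampicillin resistance gene. An f1 origin, flanking T7 and T3 promoters, and lac promoter/operator and lacZα remnants are carried over from the parental cloning vector.

The expression cassette is driven by the methionine-repressible MET25 (MET17) promoter and ends at the CYC1 terminator. It encodes the bacteriophage MS2 coat protein (MCP) fused in frame, across an attB1 Gateway site, to mCherry, followed by attB2. The att sites show that the mCherry reading frame was introduced by Gateway recombination, so the backbone can accept other open reading frames in the same way. The catalogue entry also lists a HIS tag and an MS2 stem-loop in the 3′ UTR. Neither is annotated in the feature table, though an unannotated stretch between attB2 and the CYC1 terminator could hold them.

The design links each protein to its own message: the MCP moiety binds the MS2 hairpin on the transcript that encodes it, so purifying the protein also recovers its mRNA, which can be identified by next-generation sequencing. The sequenced record is 6,708 nt, shorter than the roughly 7,700 bp total given in the catalogue.
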