Addgene plasmid #160935: plIVMD163
Purpose: In vivo mRNA display construct for mCherry
Depositing lab: Saeed Tavazoie. Depositing organization: Columbia University. Publication: In vivo mRNA display enables large-scale proteomics by next generation sequencing. Oikonomou P, Salatino R, Tavazoie S. Proc Natl Acad Sci U S A. 2020 Oct 9. pii: 2002650117. doi: 10.1073/pnas.2002650117. PubMed 33037152.
Backbone
  Vector backbone: plIVMD156
  Backbone size w/o insert (bp): 6000
  Total vector size (bp): 7700
  Vector type: Yeast Expression
  Selectable markers: URA3
Growth in bacteria
  Bacterial resistance: Ampicillin, 100 μg/mL
  Growth temperature: 37°C
  Growth strain: DH5alpha
  Copy number: Unknown
Gene/Insert
  Gene/Insert name: MCP-mCherry-HIS tag, 3'UTR MS2 Stem Loop (alt name: MS2 coat protein, MS2 hairpin)
  Species: S. cerevisiae (budding yeast)
  Promoter: MET25
  Tag / fusion protein: HIS tag, 3'UTR MS2 Stem Loop
  Cloning method: Gateway Cloning
  Sequencing primers: 5′ TAGATACAATTCTATTACCCCCATCCATACTCT; 3′ GTAAGCGTGACATAACTAATTACATGACTCGAG
Terms and licenses: Academic/Nonprofit Terms; Industry Terms: Not Available to Industry
How to cite: plIVMD163 was a gift from Saeed Tavazoie (Addgene plasmid # 160935 ; http://n2t.net/addgene:160935 ; RRID:Addgene_160935)
